>Addgene plasmid #197310 | NavB4-GFP/pEGFP-N1 | addgene full sequence | sequence record 398419 | Addgene NGS Result
TAGTTATTAATAGTAATCAATTACGGGGTCATTAGTTCATAGCCCATATATGGAGTTCCGCGTTACATAA
CTTACGGTAAATGGCCCGCCTGGCTGACCGCCCAACGACCCCCGCCCATTGACGTCAATAATGACGTATG
TTCCCATAGTAACGCCAATAGGGACTTTCCATTGACGTCAATGGGTGGAGTATTTACGGTAAACTGCCCA
CTTGGCAGTACATCAAGTGTATCATATGCCAAGTACGCCCCCTATTGACGTCAATGACGGTAAATGGCCC
GCCTGGCATTATGCCCAGTACATGACCTTATGGGACTTTCCTACTTGGCAGTACATCTACGTATTAGTCA
TCGCTATTACCATGGTGATGCGGTTTTGGCAGTACATCAATGGGCGTGGATAGCGGTTTGACTCACGGGG
ATTTCCAAGTCTCCACCCCATTGACGTCAATGGGAGTTTGTTTTGGCACCAAAATCAACGGGACTTTCCA
AAATGTCGTAACAACTCCGCCCCATTGACGCAAATGGGCGGTAGGCGTGTACGGTGGGAGGTCTATATAA
GCAGAGCTGGTTTAGTGAACCGTCAGATCCGCTAGCGCTACCGGACTCAGATCTCGAGCTCAAGCTTCGA
ATTCGATTACCATGTCCCGGGCTGGGAACCGAGGCAATACTCAGGCGAGATGGCTGGGCATTGGGCTTTT
GGGTCTCTTCCTGCTCCCCATGTACCTGTCGTTGGAGGTATCTGTGGGAAAGGCCACCACCATCTACGCT
ATCAACGGCTCAGCGATCCTGCTACCCTGCACCTTCTCCAGCTGTTATGGCTTTGAGAACCTCTACTTCA
GGTGGTCCTACAATAACAGCGAAACATCCAGGATTCTCATCGACGGGATCGTGAAGAATGATAAGTCTGA
CCCTAAGGTGAGAGTGAAGGATGATGACCGCATCACCCTAGAGGGCTCCACTAAGGAGAAGATGAATAAC
ATCTCCATCCTCTTGAGTGACCTGGAGTTCAGTGACACGGGCAGATACACTTGCTTCGTGAGGAACCCCA
AGGAGAAGGACTTAAACAACTCTGCTACGATCTTCCTCCAAGTGGTTGATAAATTGGAAGAAGTGGACAA
CACAGTGACGCTCATCATCCTTGCTGTGGTAGGCGGGGTCATCGGACTTCTCGTCTGCATCCTGTTGCTG
AAGAAGCTCATCACTTTCATCCTGAAGAAGACCAGAGAGAAGAAGAAGGAGTGTCTCGTGAGTTCCTCTG
GGAACGACAACACAGAGAACGGGCTGCCTGGTTCCAAGGCAGAAGAGAAGCCACCCACAAAATTGTGGGA
TCCACCGGTCGCCACCATGGTGAGCAAGGGCGAGGAGCTGTTCACCGGGGTGGTGCCCATCCTGGTCGAG
CTGGACGGCGACGTAAACGGCCACAAGTTCAGCGTGTCCGGCGAGGGCGAGGGCGATGCCACCTACGGCA
AGCTGACCCTGAAGTTCATCTGCACCACCGGCAAGCTGCCCGTGCCCTGGCCCACCCTCGTGACCACCCT
GACCTACGGCGTGCAGTGCTTCAGCCGCTACCCCGACCACATGAAGCAGCACGACTTCTTCAAGTCCGCC
ATGCCCGAAGGCTACGTCCAGGAGCGCACCATCTTCTTCAAGGACGACGGCAACTACAAGACCCGCGCCG
AGGTGAAGTTCGAGGGCGACACCCTGGTGAACCGCATCGAGCTGAAGGGCATCGACTTCAAGGAGGACGG
CAACATCCTGGGGCACAAGCTGGAGTACAACTACAACAGCCACAACGTCTATATCATGGCCGACAAGCAG
AAGAACGGCATCAAGGTGAACTTCAAGATCCGCCACAACATCGAGGACGGCAGCGTGCAGCTCGCCGACC
ACTACCAGCAGAACACCCCCATCGGCGACGGCCCCGTGCTGCTGCCCGACAACCACTACCTGAGCACCCA
GTCCGCCCTGAGCAAAGACCCCAACGAGAAGCGCGATCACATGGTCCTGCTGGAGTTCGTGACCGCCGCC
GGGATCACTCTCGGCATGGACGAGCTGTACAAGTAAAGCGGCCGCGACTCTAGATCATAATCAGCCATAC
CACATTTGTAGAGGTTTTACTTGCTTTAAAAAACCTCCCACACCTCCCCCTGAACCTGAAACATAAAATG
AATGCAATTGTTGTTGTTAACTTGTTTATTGCAGCTTATAATGGTTACAAATAAAGCAATAGCATCACAA
ATTTCACAAATAAAGCATTTTTTTCACTGCATTCTAGTTGTGGTTTGTCCAAACTCATCAATGTATCTTA
AGGCGTAAATTGTAAGCGTTAATATTTTGTTAAAATTCGCGTTAAATTTTTGTTAAATCAGCTCATTTTT
TAACCAATAGGCCGAAATCGGCAAAATCCCTTATAAATCAAAAGAATAGACCGAGATAGGGT
[37 nt withheld, positions 2443-2479]
AAAGAACGTGGACTCCAACGTCAAAGG
[49 nt withheld, positions 2507-2555]
T
[91 nt withheld, positions 2557-2647]
G
[124 nt withheld, positions 2649-2772]
CAGGTGGCACTTTTCGGGGAAATGTGCGCGGAACCCCTATTTGTTTATTTTTCTAAATACATTCAAATAT
GTATCCGCTCATGAGACAATAACCCTGATAAATGCTTCAATAATATTGAAAAAGGAAGAGTCCTGAGGCG
GAAAGAACCAGCTGTGGAATGTGTGTCAGTTAGGGTGTGGAAAGTCCCCAGGCTCCCCAGCAGGCAGAAG
TATGCAAAGCATGCATCTCAATTAGTCAGCAACCAGGTGTGGAAAGTCCCCAGGCTCCCCAGCAGGCAGA
AGTATGCAAAGCATGCATCTCAATTAGTCAGCAACCATAGTCCCGCCCCTAACTCCGCCCATCCCGCCCC
TAACTCCGCCCAGTTCCGCCCATTCTCCGCCCCATGGCTGACTAATTTTTTTTATTTATGCAGAGGCCGA
GGCCGCCTCGGCCTCTGAGCTATTCCAGAAGTAGTGAGGAGGCTTTTTTGGAGGCCTAGGCTTTTGCAAA
GATCGATCAAGAGACAGGATGAGGATCGTTTCGCATGATTGAACAAGATGGATTGCACGCAGGTTCTCCG
GCCGCTTGGGTGGAGAGGCTATTCGGCTATGACTGGGCACAACAGACAATCGGCTGCTCTGATGCCGCCG
TGTTCCGGCTGTCAGCGCAGGGGCGCCCGGTTCTTTTTGTCAAGACCGACCTGTCCGGTGCCCTGAATGA
ACTGCAAGACGAGGCAGCGCGGCTATCGTGGCTGGCCACGACGGGCGTTCCTTGCGCAGCTGTGCTCGAC
GTTGTCACTGAAGCGGGAAGGGACTGGCTGCTATTGGGCGAAGTGCCGGGGCAGGATCTCCTGTCATCTC
ACCTTGCTCCTGCCGAGAAAGTATCCATCATGGCTGATGCAATGCGGCGGCTGCATACGCTTGATCCGGC
TACCTGCCCATTCGACCACCAAGCGAAACATCGCATCGAGCGAGCACGTACTCGGATGGAAGCCGGTCTT
GTCGATCAGGATGATCTGGACGAAGAGCATCAGGGGCTCGCGCCAGCCGAACTGTTCGCCAGGCTCAAGG
CGAGCATGCCCGACGGCGAGGATCTCGTCGTGACCCATGGCGATGCCTGCTTGCCGAATATCATGGTGGA
AAATGGCCGCTTTTCTGGATTCATCGACTGTGGCCGGCTGGGTGTGGCGGACCGCTATCAGGACATAGCG
TTGGCTACCCGTGATATTGCTGAAGAGCTTGGCGGCGAATGGGCTGACCGCTTCCTCGTGCTTTACGGTA
TCGCCGCTCCCGATTCGCAGCGCATCGCCTTCTATCGCCTTCTTGACGAGTTCTTCTGAGCGGGACTCTG
GGGTTCGAAATGACCGACCAAGCGACGCCCAACCTGCCATCACGAGATTTCGATTCCACCGCCGCCTTCT
ATGAAAGGTTGGGCTTCGGAATCGTTTTCCGGGACGCCGGCTGGATGATCCTCCAGCGCGGGGATCTCAT
GCTGGAGTTCTTCGCCCACCCTAGGGGGAGGCTAACTGAAACACGGAAGGAGACAATACCGGAAGGAACC
CGCGCTATGACGGCAATAAAAAGACAGAATAAAACGCACGGTGTTGGGTCGTTTGTTCATAAACGCGGGG
TTCGGTCCCAGGGCTGGCACTCTGTCGATACCCCACCGAGACCCCATTGGGGCCAATACGCCCGCGTTTC
TTCCTTTTCCCCACCCCACCCCCCAAGTTCGGGTGAAGGCCCAGGGCTCGCAGCCAACGTCGGGGCGGCA
GGCCCTGCCATAGCCTCAGGTTACTCATATATACTTTAGATTGATTTAAAACTTCATTTTTAATTTAAAA
GGATCTAGGTGAAGATCCTTTTTGATAATCTCATGACCAAAATCCCTTAACGTGAGTTTTCGTTCCACTG
AGCGTCAGACCCCGTAGAAAAGATCAAAGGATCTTCTTGAGATCCTTTTTTTCTGCGCGTAATCTGCTGC
TTGCAAACAAAAAAACCACCGCTACCAGCGGTGGTTTGTTTGCCGGATCAAGAGCTACCAACTCTTTTTC
CGAAGGTAACTGGCTTCAGCAGAGCGCAGATACCAAATACTGTTCTTCTAGTGTAGCCGTAGTTAGGCCA
CCACTTCAAGAACTCTGTAGCACCGCCTACATACCTCGCTCTGCTAATCCTGTTACCAGTGGCTGCTGCC
AGTGGCGATAAGTCGTGTCTTACCGGGTTGGACTCAAGACGATAGTTACCGGATAAGGCGCAGCGGTCGG
GCTGAACGGGGGGTTCGTGCACACAGCCCAGCTTGGAGCGAACGACCTACACCGAACTGAGATACCTACA
GCGTGAGCTATGAGAAAGCGCCACGCTTCCCGAAGGGAGAAAGGCGGACAGGTATCCGGTAAGCGGCAGG
GTCGGAACAGGAGAGCGCACGAGGGAGCTTCCAGGGGGAAACGCCTGGTATCTTTATAGTCCTGTCGGGT
TTCGCCACCTCTGACTTGAGCGTCGATTTTTGTGATGCTCGTCAGGGGGGCGGAGCCTATGGAAAAACGC
CAGCAACGCGGCCTTTTTACGGTTCCTGGCCTTTTGCTGGCCTTTTGCTCACATGTTCTTTCCTGCGTTA
TCCCCTGATTCTGTGGATAACCGTATTACCGCCATGCAT
Features (pLannotate 1.2.2; 15 found; start..end, strand, type, name):
     61..364     +  enhancer       CMV enhancer: human cytomegalovirus immediate early enhancer
    365..568     +  promoter       CMV promoter: human cytomegalovirus (CMV) immediate early promoter
    591..634     +  misc_feature   MCS (fragment): multiple cloning site
    642..1322    +  CDS            Scn4b: SCN4B_RAT - Experimental evidence at protein level: Swiss-Prot protein existence level 1. Modulates channel gating kinetics. Causes negative shifts in the voltage dependence of activation of certain alpha sodium channels, but does not affect the voltage dependence of inactivation. Modulates the susceptibility of the sodium channel to inhibition by toxic peptides from spider, scorpion, wasp and sea anemone venom. From Rattus norvegicus (Rat).
   1347..2066    +  CDS            EGFP: the original enhanced GFP (Yang et al., 1996) mammalian codon-optimized
   2083..2166    +  CDS            large T antigen (fragment): large T antigen from SV40 (simian virus 40)
   2189..2310    +  polyA_signal   SV40 poly(A) signal: SV40 polyadenylation signal
   2344..2772    -  rep_origin     f1 ori (sequence partly withheld): f1 bacteriophage origin of replication; arrow indicates direction of (+) strand synthesis
   2799..2903    +  promoter       AmpR promoter: bla
   2905..3262    +  promoter       SV40 promoter: SV40 enhancer and early promoter
   3297..4091    +  CDS            NeoR/KanR: aminoglycoside phosphotransferase from Tn5; aph(3')-II (or nptII); confers resistance to neomycin, kanamycin, and G418 (Geneticin®)
   4112..4264    +  CDS            ble (fragment): BLE_KLEPN - Experimental evidence at protein level: Swiss-Prot protein existence level 1. Binding protein with a strong affinity to the bleomycin family of antibiotics. Binds to CL990; an antimitotic-antibiotic compound. From Klebsiella pneumoniae.
   4323..4370    +  polyA_signal   HSV TK poly(A) signal: herpes simplex virus thymidine kinase polyadenylation signal (Cole and Stacy, 1985)
   4461..4477    -  polyA_signal   bGH poly(A) signal (fragment): bovine growth hormone polyadenylation signal
   4699..5287    +  rep_origin     ori: high-copy-number ColE1/pMB1/pBR322/pUC origin of replication
