[The description below was written by a language model from this plasmid's Addgene catalogue record and pLannotate feature annotations shown in this document.]
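Description:
NavB4-GFP/pEGFP-N1 is a mammalian expression plasmid of about 5.4 kb, built on the pEGFP-N1 backbone, that encodes the rat voltage-gated sodium channel beta4 subunit (Scn4b) fused to EGFP. It is propagated in E. coli through a high-copy ColE1/pUC-type origin and selected with kanamycin. Resistance comes from the Tn5 NeoR/KanR aminoglycoside phosphotransferase gene, which sits behind tandem bacterial (bla) and SV40 early promoters and is followed by an HSV TK polyadenylation signal. The same cassette can therefore support G418 selection in mammalian cells. An f1 origin is also present, and the short large T antigen, ble and bGH poly(A) hits are fragments that appear to be residual backbone sequence.

The expression unit consists of the human CMV immediate-early enhancer and promoter, a remnant of the multiple cloning site, the Scn4b coding sequence, the EGFP coding sequence a short distance downstream, and an SV40 polyadenylation signal. The catalogue entry lists the eGFP tag as N-terminal on the insert. However, the feature table places EGFP after Scn4b, which is the usual pEGFP-N1 layout and would put the fluorescent protein at the C-terminus of beta4. The depositor notes a V228L substitution in the beta4 sequence.

The beta4 subunit modulates the gating kinetics of sodium channel alpha subunits. According to the record, this plasmid expresses beta4 as an antigen and has been validated as the antigen construct for an anti-Nav beta4 monoclonal antibody. The EGFP fusion gives a fluorescent marker for identifying transfected cells when checking antibody specificity.
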