Addgene plasmid #197310: NavB4-GFP/pEGFP-N1
Purpose: Plasmid expressing an antigen targeting the Nav beta4 sodium channel subunit
Depositing lab: Lori Isom. Depositing organization: University of Michigan. Publication: Regulation of persistent Na current by interactions between beta subunits of voltage-gated Na channels. Aman TK, Grieco-Calub TM, Chen C, Rusconi R, Slat EA, Isom LL, Raman IM. J Neurosci. 2009 Feb 18;29(7):2027-42. doi: 10.1523/JNEUROSCI.4531-08.2009. PubMed 19228957.
Backbone
  Vector backbone: pEGFP-N1
  Vector type: Mammalian Expression
Growth in bacteria
  Bacterial resistance: Kanamycin, 50 μg/mL
  Growth temperature: 37°C
  Growth strain: DH5alpha
  Copy number: Unknown
Gene/Insert
  Gene/Insert name: NavB4-GFP
  Species: R. norvegicus (rat)
  Entrez Gene: Scn4b
  Tag / fusion protein: eGFP (N terminal on insert)
  Cloning method: Unknown
Terms and licenses: Academic/Nonprofit Terms; Industry Terms: Not Available to Industry
Depositor comments: A V228L mutation was found in NavB4. This is a validated antigen plasmid of Anti-Navbeta4 Na+ channel [N168/6.3R].
How to cite: NavB4-GFP/pEGFP-N1 was a gift from Lori Isom (Addgene plasmid # 197310 ; http://n2t.net/addgene:197310 ; RRID:Addgene_197310)
